>Addgene plasmid #197405 | pAC11 | addgene full sequence | sequence record 388862 | Addgene NGS Result
ATCTGAATCATGCGCGGATGACACGAACTCACGACGGCGATCACAGACATTAACCCACAGTACAGACACT
GCGACAACGTGGCAATTCGTCGCAATACCGTCTCACTGAACTGGCCGATAATTGCAGACGAACGGGTGAA
ACAAAACGGTTGACAACATGAAGTAAACACGGTACGATGTACCACATGAAACGACAGTGAGTCAATACAG
AAACAGAGGAGATATTACATATGGATAGCACTGAGAACGTCATCAAGCCCTTCATGCGCTTCAAGGTGCA
CATGGAGGGCTCCGTGAACGGCCACGAGTTCGAGATCGAGGGCGTGGGCGAGGGCAAGCCCTACGAGGGC
ACCCAGACCGCCAAGCTGCAAGTGACCAAGGGCGGCCCCCTGCCCTTCGCCTGGGACATCCTGTCCCCCC
AGTTCTTCTACGGCTCCAAGGCGTACATCAAGCACCCCGCCGACATCCCCGACTACCTCAAGCAGTCCTT
CCCCGAGGGCTTCAAGTGGGAGCGCGTGATGAACTTCGAGGACGGCGGCGTGGTGACCGTGACCCAGGAC
TCCTCCCTGCAGGACGGCACCCTCATCTACCACGTGAAGTTCATCGGCGTGAACTTCCCCTCCGACGGCC
CCGTAATGCAGAAGAAGACTCTGGGCTGGGAGCCCTCCACTGAGCGCAACTACCCCCGCGACGGCGTGCT
GAAGGGCGAGAACCACATGGCGCTGAAGCTGAAGGGCGGCGGCCACTACCTGTGTGAGTTCAAGTCCATC
TACATGGCCAAGAAGCCCGTGAAGCTGCCCGGCTACCACTACGTGGACTACAAGCTCGACATCACCTCCC
ACAACGAGGACTACACCGTGGTGGAGCAGTACGAGCGCGCCGAGGCCCGCCACCACCTGTTCCAGACTCA
CGGTATGGACGAATTGTACAAGCACGACGAATTGTAAATCCGTAATCGTTAATCCGCAAATAACGTAAAA
ACCCGCTTCGGCGGGTTTTTTTATGGGGGGAGTTTAGGGAAAGAGCATTTGTCAGCTGGATCAGCAGATG
GGAACCGGATACTCCTCAGCCTCCAGAGTAGCCAATGAGACGCCGAGCGGCCGCTTATTTGCCGACTACC
TTGGTGATCTCGCCTTTCACGTAGTGGACAAATTCTTCCAACTGATCTGCGCGCGAGGCCAAGCGATCTT
CTTCTTGTCCAAGATAAGCCTGTCTAGCTTCAAGTATGACGGGCTGATACTGGGCCGGCAGGCGCTCCAT
TGCCCAGTCGGCAGCGACATCCTTCGGCGCGATTTTGCCGGTTACTGCGCTGTACCAAATGCGGGACAAC
GTAAGCACTACATTTCGCTCATCGCCAGCCCAGTCGGGCGGCGAGTTCCATAGCGTTAAGGTTTCATTTA
GCGCCTCAAATAGATCCTGTTCAGGAACCGGATCAAAGAGTTCCTCCGCCGCTGGACCTACCAAGGCAAC
GCTATGTTCTCTTGCTTTTGTCAGCAAGATAGCCAGATCAATGTCGATCGTGGCTGGCTCGAAGATACCC
GCAAGAATGTCATTGCGCTGCCATTCTCCAAATTGCAGTTCGCGCTTAGCTGGATAACGCCACGGAATGA
TGTCGTCGTGCACAACAATGGTGACTTCTACAGCGCGGAGAATCTCGCTCTCTCCAGGGGAAGCCGAAGT
TTCCAAAAGGTCGTTGATCAAAGCTCGCCGCGTTGTTTCATCAAGCCTTACGGTCACCGTAACCAGCAAA
TCAATATCACTGTGTGGCTTCAGGCCGCCATCCACTGCGGAGCCGTACAAATGTACGGCCAGCAACGTCG
GTTCGAGATGGCGCTCGATGACGCCAACTACCTCTGATAGTTGAGTCGATACTTCGGCGATCACCGCTTC
CCTCATAATGTTTAACTTTGTTTTAGGGCGACTGCCCTGCTGCGTAACATCGTTGCTGCTCCATAACATC
AAACATCGACCCACGGCGTAACGCGCTTGCTGCTTGGATGCCCGAGGCATAGACTGTACCCCAAAAAAAC
AGTCATAACAAGCCATGAAAACCGCCACTGCGCCGTTACCACCGCTGCGTTCGGTCAAGGTTCTGGACCA
GTTGCGTGAGCGCATACGCTACTTGCATTACAGCTTACGAACCGAACAGGCTTATGTCCACTGGGTTCGT
GCCTTCATCCGTTTCCACGGTGTGCGTCACCCGGCAACCTTGGGTAGCAGCGAAGTCGAGGCATTTCTGT
CCTGGCTGGTCATGACCAAAATCCCTTAACGTGCTCAAGGCAGCCAGAACATCCAAAAATCCGCTGTAGG
CGATTCTGATGGCTTCTGTTCGGGGTATGAGGCGATGTGCTCCACAAGCACGACCGACAAGCCAGCCGAA
ACGCTCGCCAAGCTGGCCGCTGCGCTACCTGCCGGAGAGGCCAAACGCTACCGGGTGATGGTGTCCATTG
TCCCGGTGGAAGAATGAAGGCGAGCGGGGCGGGGCGGGGTGTGTCTGGCCGGGCTTGTCCCGGCCTTGTC
TTTTGGGGTTTTTGGTAAGGACTTTTGACGCCCTCAAGGGCGGCGAAAAGTACCGCGCCTAGTGGATGAT
CTTGGATAGATCATGGAGGGATTTTGCGAATCGCCCGCAAACCCGCGCCGTTGCTAGGTTTTTCAGATTT
CGGCGGGGAACGTTACGCCGGGGGTTGGGGAACGTTACGCCGGGGGTTGGGGAACGTTACGCCGGGGGTT
GGGCCTGCTGATTTCCCACTTGCCCTTGGCGTACTCGTTCACCGTCCAACCAACGGCGGCAAGCTCGACA
AGCGCCTTGCGGGCGGTCTGGCGGCGCTTTTTCATTGCTTCATCGTTGGCTGCGTCTGGCCATACATAAC
CGCACAGCGTGTCGATTTCAGCTTTGCCAGACTTTCCGGGGTCAATCCAGCCACATAGCCGCTGGTGTAG
CAGCCGTGCCGGGTCTGTTTCCAGCTTGCGAACTTCTGCCATGTTGATGCGGGTGTGCGGGCGCTCTCCC
ATAACCGCATCCGCCAGCCGGGGATTAAGCGCAACAAATAACTTGCCTTCTTGCTCGTCGCTCGCGTACT
CGGACAGAATGCGGAACCCTTGCCGCTTACCACCTCTTTCGACAATCACCGATACCGCCCAAAGCCGTTC
GATGCTTTCCCGGATGGTTTTAAACTGACTTCCTCCATCTTCGGCGTAGCCAAGTTCTCGGGCCAACTGG
CGGAAGCTGCCCTTGGCTACCATCGTATCTTTCTCTATGGCGTCCCACCGCATATCAAGCCATAGGCGGA
GTTGCTGGCCTGCTTCTGATTCCGTTTCGTGCCGTAGCACGATGCCGCGCCCGTTATCTCCGGAAATTGC
AGCCATTGCCACCAGCCCTTGCAATACGCGCAAGTCATCGCCGCCAAGTGGTTCAGGCCCCCAAAAACGG
ATTGAGTCATCTCCGTAGTTGTAGGTCACATCGAGCTTGAGCCTCTTTCGTTCTCCGCGCTTGAGACTGC
GGAAAAGCCCCGGCGTGAGGCAATGCGCGGGGTCGTGCCGCGCATGGGTGAGGTCATAGCTCATTGCGCT
TTCCCCCTTTTTTTCCTGCTCCATTGCTGATTGCCTCCTGTAGTTCAACGGGCAACAACACCCCGCCGCT
GTGCCGCTGATACCAGCGGTCTAGCGGGGTCGCGTCGTAGTTCTGCTTGCTCACGCCAAAGCGGACAAAA
AGGCCGCGCCGCTCGTTGCCGATGGGCGAACGATCAAAGCCCCGGTCACTCATGCGCTCGGCTTCCTGCT
CCGTCATTTTGGCGACATAGCCGCACCATCTGGCGTTGTCGATCAGGGCAGACGCGCCCCGCGCTGCCTG
CTGCTGGTCGGTCTGGCCGTCGCGGGCGCTGCCCTTGTTGACGTGGTGCAGGTACAGGACAGCCGCCCCG
GTGGTCGCCGCGATGTGTTCCAACACGGAAACAAGGTGGGCCATGTCGCCATTGCTGTTCTCGTCGAGGC
TGTGAATCCGGCTCAGGGTGTCCAGCACAATCAGCCGGGCCCCTGCGCTGTAGTCGATGACGCGGCGCAA
GTGCGCCTCGTCCATCACGTTTAGCCGCTTGCCCATGATCGGCTCAAGCATCAGGTTCTCAGCGATGGCT
TCGCGGGCCGACTGGTTGAGGTGCTGGCCGATGGCGTGGACACGTCGCACAAGGGCGGGCTGTGGATCTT
CGCCAGCGAGATAAACCACGCGCCCGGTGTGCGCCGGGGTTAGTCCCACAAGGTCGCCGCCTGCCACACT
GCAAGCGATTGACATGGCCGCTTCAAGAGCAAAAAAGCTCTTGCCAGTTGCGCCAGGTGCGACAAGTGCG
CCCACGGTTCCGGCCAAGAATCCGGGCCAGATGAAATCAAGTTCTGGCGGCTCATTGGTGAAGGCCGCCA
TAATGTCTAAAGCCATGCTTGTCTCCTTTTCAGACAGTTGTGGTTAGGCGCTGCCGGGGCCGCAATCCCC
TGCCGCGCCGCTCAATTTTCGCCCCTCGATGCCAGCCACGCCGAAGCCTCGGCCAAGGCGTCCTCATAGG
CGTAGCTGGCCGCTTCTTCTGCGTTCTCTGCTGTGGCGTACTCGGACAACGGGAACACTCCGCCGCCGAC
TTCCTCGCCGCTTTCCAACAGGCGCAACCGCCAGCCGCCGCCAAGGTCGGAGGGGCGCGGGTCGATCTGG
TAGCTGTATTCGATCATTGGCGGTAAACCTCCTTACGATTGCCGATGCGCATAACGAGGATGCGCAAAGC
ACCGTCCTCGATGCTGGCGATGATTCGCCAATCCCCAACGCGGTATTTCCAGAAGGCTCCCAGTTTGGAG
CCTTTGAGGGCTTCGCCAATGCTGCGCGGGTCGTCGAGCTGGGCGACACGGCCATGCAAAAAAGCGAGGA
TGCGGCGGGCGGTCTGCTGGTCGATCTTGCCTAGCTCGCGCTCGGCGGCTGGGTCGAGTTCAACCTTCCA
TGCCATAGCGTTTCATCACTTCTTCGAGTGGCACGGTTTGGGTTTTGCCTGCGCGAATGTCGATCAGGCG
TTGCTCTGCAAGGTACAAATCTTCGAGGTCATCCAAGTGCTCAAGGATGGCTTCGCGGGCATAGAAAGTC
TTGGTCCGCCCTGTGGCCTGCGCCAGTGCTTCAAGGCGGGTTTCCACTTCGGCGGGCAGTCGGATTGCAA
GCATGTTTCGGCTCCTGTTCTGAAAACGCTATACAAGTATATCACAACCACCACGCAACGCTAGAGACTC
ATTCCCGGCGAGTTGTCGCGCTCGATCTTCTGCGCCTTTGCCTGCTCCTGCTGTCGTACAGGCTCGCGCC
CTTCCAGCTTCTCCCACTGCTGCCGGTACTTGCCAAGATCGGCGGCTTGCCGGTCGCCTGCGGCGCTGTA
GGCATAGCGGGCGGTGCGCTGCGCGTAGTCGTTCCAATCGCGGCCCTCGTCTTTCTGCCGGGTGGCCGGT
GCGCACTGGCGGATAGCGCCCTCGATGGCCGCTTGATCGTGGCCGGTGACGCGCATACGCACGGCAATCA
TGGAATCCACGCGGGACAAGTCCACCTCGCCGCCACGCTGCCGCTTGAGCACGTCGCGGTAATGCCGCTG
GTAGGCGTCGATCGCGCTGCCGCTGGCCGCTGCAAGCTCCAAGGCGGGCTTGGCTTTGCTGCGCTCGGGC
TGCTGCGCCTTCAAGGCCGCTTGCCGCTGATACTCGGCGTCGATCTGGCTGGACAAGGCCAGCGCCTTGA
CGCACTCCCGGCGCTCGGCCTTGAGCAAGCGCACCTCTGGATAGCTGCCGTCCTCCCGCTGGTGCTTGGG
CTTGCGGTTCTCGTAGCCGGGTGCGCGGTGCGGGTGGATGGCTCCCGATAGCTTCGGGTCGCCGTATTCA
CGGTTCAGGGCATCGCTCAGGCGGTTGCCCACGTCCTTATCGTGGGCCGTCCCCAGCTTCGACACGGTGA
TGATGGCCTGATAGTTGCCGGGGCTGGATTCCAGCACGGCGGCGGGCTGGTAGCCGTCTTTGATAAGCCG
CTCCAGCTTCTCCCGGTTCATGTCGTCGATGAGGATGTGATGCTTCTTGTCCGATAGCGGCGTGTAGTAG
AGGTTTTCGCCCCGGCGCTGTAGGCGCTGCATCTCCGGCGTGCGCTGCTCGATCTCCTGCGGTGTGAAAC
CCCGCGTGATGCCGTCCTTCTTGTCGAGGATGAAGGTTTGCTTCCTTCCGTCTGCCTGCATCTTGATGGA
CGTTACCCGGTAGCGCTCCGCGCCTACCGCTTCCGCGTACCGCTCGAACTGCTTTAGCTGCTCCGATTTC
ATCGCCTGCGCCCTCTCCTGCTGTATCCGCTGCCGCTCCTGCTGGATGCTCTCCTGAAGCTCTGCATTTG
TGATCTTGAAGCCGTGCTCTGCTGCTAACTTCCCGCACATGGCCTTGTATTCGTCGTTCCCGGTTACGGT
GAAGCTGCCCCACTTCTGCGCCGATAGCTGCAAGGCGGCAAGCGTGCTGTCCCGGTTGCGCCAGTCGTGA
ATATCGATGCTTTTGCCCTTGTCCACGAAAGACACACCCCCGCCCCGCCCCCCTTCTTCCTTCCGGCTGT
AATGCACCTGCTGGCCCACGATTTCAGGCTGATAGGCGCGAATGTCGCGCGGCGTCGGCGGCTCGCTGCG
GTCGCCCTCGATGCGCTGCGGCTCGCTGGCCCGGTGTCGCCACTGCTCGGCAAGCTCCGGGCTTTTCTGC
ATCCGCTGCCACTGCTCCAGGTCGGGATAGGGTCTGAACTGCTGCCGGTGCTGCTCGCGCTGCTTCTGGT
GCTTCTCCTTCAAGGCGGCTTTCTCTGCGGCCTGCTCGGCGGCAATCACGCTGCGCATGGCGTTGAGCAC
TTCGCCCTTGCCTTTCCAGTTGCCGCGCATGAGTTCATCGCGGCGGGCCTTCTGCTGCTCGGCAAGTTGC
TTGCGCTCCTGCTCCTGCCGCTTGTCCTGTACCAGCTTGTCCGCGTTCTTCTCCGAGTAGTGCGCCTTGC
GCCCGGTGATGTAGTCCTTCCATCCCGGCACGTCTGGCTTGATCGGCTCCGGCTCGCGCTGTGCTACCTG
CTGACGCTGCGGCGGCTGGTAAGCTCCGAGTCGCTTTTGCAACTTGGATAGGCTCGCGTCCCGGTCTGCG
CTGCTGGCCTTCACGCCAACATCACCGACAAAGAGCGTCGCCCCGCTGCCTGTTTTCTCGTAGCGCATCC
CCTTGGCTGCTAACTCGCGGTGCAACTGCTCCCACGTCTGCGCCTTTTTGATGATCGGTGCGCCGTCCTC
AATGGCGATGCGTTCGGCGGATTTCTCCCCGGTGCGGTTTTCCATGTCGCGCTTCGGCTGGGCTGGCTGG
CGCGGCTTGTCCTTGTCGATGTGCTCCCGGCCTAACTCACCATTCTCCAACACCTGATAACGCCCGTTCT
GCTCACGCTGCCAGCCTTGTGCGTTCTCGATTCGTGCTATCGCCTTGTGCGCTGCCTCAATGTCGAAGCC
GTTATTGATCTTCACCACCTTGAGCGTTTCAGGATGCACGCGGTTGATGGCAAGGTGCAGGTGCAAGTTG
TCCGTGTCGGCGTGCAAACCATAGATGGCTTGATGGTCTTTAACACCTAGCTCATCCATGAAAATGCTTA
CCGCTTCTTCGACCTGCTCCGGGCTGGGCTGCTCGCCTTCTCGCCAACTCAGGACATAGTGATTGATCGT
ATCCTTGCTTCGCACTGCCTCTTGTGACAAGGCAATCATTTCTGCCGTCTGGCTCTGTGGTTCATCGGTG
ATGAATCCACGCGCCCCGGCATGGATGCACTTCTCCTGCGAGTTCTCACGCTCAGGCTCACGGATGTAGC
CAGTTAGGCGGGAAACGCGAACCGCCTTGCTTGCTGCCTTCTGCGGGTTCTTAACCTTCTTGACGATCAC
GGCTCAGTTTCCCGATATAGGCTTTCAAGACCACAAGCGCCCCGGCTGTGTCCTTGCTGTACACGCCTCC
GCTCTCGTTGTGGATGTGCTTAAGCAATCCACCGATGCGGCGCAACTCTTTGAGCATTACCGCGTCGGCG
CTGGCAATGATCGGCCTGCCAAAGTAGCGGCGGCGGACAAGCTCCGACATGCTCAACCCGGCAAGGTCGG
CATCCTCTTTCAAGCGGGCCTTCTCCGCTGCGGTCAGCCGTACATTGATAACGGCGTCCAGCGGTTCCGG
CCCCTGCGTTTCAAATGGCATCGTGTCTCCTTCTCGCGGGGGGCGGGCGGGGTGTGTCTTGGACAGTAAG
AAGCGAGAGCGCCGCACTGTCCGGGGTCAAGGGGATACCCCTTGCAGGATAAGCCAGACCGTGAGAAGCG
AAGCGCCGAATGGGCAGGCGTCCGTTGGAACCACGTGGCGAAGCCATGTGTGTTACAACGGTCATCCTGT
ATTGCTCAACCGCTCTACTATCATATCAGCAGTTTAGGCACACTAGATGCACTTTGCAACAAGCATAAAA
GGCGCTATGCTGTCAACTCCGAAACCAG
Features (pLannotate 1.2.2; 7 found; start..end, strand, type, name):
    231..905     +  CDS            E2-Crimson: E2-Crimson is a basic (constitutively fluorescent) far red fluorescent protein published in 2009, derived from Discosoma sp.. It is reported to be a rapidly-maturing tetramer with low acid sensitivity.
   1108..1896    -  CDS            aadA: S3AD_ECOLX - Experimental evidence at protein level: Swiss-Prot protein existence level 1. Mediates bacterial resistance to the antibiotics streptomycin and spectinomycin. From Escherichia coli.
   1903..1959    -  CDS            GmR (fragment): gentamycin acetyltransferase; aacC1; confers resistance to gentamycin
   2135..2158    -  promoter       Pc promoter (fragment): intI1 (promoter lies within the coding sequence); class 1 integron promoter
   4418..4489    -  ncRNA          Plasmid R1162: Accession: RF00043 - R1162-like plasmid antisense RNA
   5244..6302    -  CDS            repB: REPB_ACIFR - Protein predicted: Swiss-Prot protein existence level 4. Functions as a primase with respect to replication at the (vegetative) origin of replication of pTF-FC2. From Acidithiobacillus ferrooxidans (Thiobacillus ferrooxidans).
   6513..7739    -  CDS            mobA: MOBA_ACIFR - Protein predicted: Swiss-Prot protein existence level 4. From Acidithiobacillus ferrooxidans (Thiobacillus ferrooxidans).
