[The description below was written by a language model from this plasmid's Addgene catalogue record and pLannotate feature annotations shown in this document.]
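Description:
pAC11 is an 8.5 kb broad-host-range synthetic biology plasmid built on the pBTK570 backbone and intended for use in bacterial symbionts of the honey bee gut. Its defining change, introduced by Gibson cloning, is the pTF-FC2 replicon. The catalogue lists the insert species as unknown, but the annotated replicon genes match proteins from Acidithiobacillus ferrooxidans, the natural host of pTF-FC2. The feature table identifies repB, which encodes the primase acting at the vegetative origin of pTF-FC2, an R1162-like antisense RNA of the kind that regulates replication gene expression in IncQ-type plasmids, and mobA, a mobilisation gene. The presence of mobA suggests the plasmid could be transferred by conjugation from a suitable donor, although the record does not say so. Large stretches of the sequence are unannotated, so other replicon components and the origin itself are not explicitly mapped.

Selection relies on aadA, an aminoglycoside adenylyltransferase conferring spectinomycin and streptomycin resistance. It sits next to a short gentamicin acetyltransferase fragment and a fragment of the class 1 integron Pc promoter, which are probably remnants of the integron context from which the marker was taken. The plasmid is propagated in E. coli DH5alpha and is recorded as high copy.

The reporter payload is E2-Crimson, a rapidly maturing, tetrameric far-red fluorescent protein derived from Discosoma. It is described as constitutively expressed, but the promoter driving it is neither named in the record nor annotated. The plasmid appears suited to fluorescently labelling bee gut bacteria and to testing the pTF-FC2 replicon as an alternative vector chassis, in the context of work on engineering a symbiont for noninvasive biosensing of the gut environment.
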