Addgene plasmid #197405: pAC11
Purpose: Honey bee gut symbiont broad-host range vector with constitutive E2-crimson, specR and pTFC-FC2 replicon
Depositing lab: Yolanda Schaerli. Depositing organization: Universite de Lausanne (UNIL). Publication: An engineered bacterial symbiont allows noninvasive biosensing of the honey bee gut environment. Chhun A, Moriano-Gutierrez S, Zoppi F, Cabirol A, Engel P, Schaerli Y. PLoS Biol. 2024 Mar 5;22(3):e3002523. doi: 10.1371/journal.pbio.3002523. eCollection 2024 Mar. PubMed 38442124.
Backbone
  Vector backbone: pBTK570
  Vector type: Synthetic Biology
Growth in bacteria
  Bacterial resistance: Spectinomycin, 50 μg/mL
  Growth temperature: 37°C
  Growth strain: DH5alpha
  Copy number: High Copy
Gene/Insert
  Gene/Insert name: pTF-FC2 replicon
  Species: unknown
  Cloning method: Gibson Cloning
Terms and licenses: Academic/Nonprofit Terms; Industry Terms: Not Available to Industry
How to cite: pAC11 was a gift from Yolanda Schaerli (Addgene plasmid # 197405 ; http://n2t.net/addgene:197405 ; RRID:Addgene_197405)
